>Addgene plasmid #50642 | pHIS3p:CloverGFP-Tub1+3'UTR::LEU2 | depositor full sequence | sequence record 75757 | Full Sequence
AACACCCGCTGACGCGCCCTGACGGGCTTGTCTGCTCCCGGCATCCGCTTACAGACAAGCTGTGACCGTC
TCCGGGAGCTGCATGTGTCAGAGGTTTTCACCGTCATCACCGAAACGCGCGAGACGAAAGGGCCTCGTGA
TACGCCTATTTTTATAGGTTAATGTCATGATAATAATGGTTTCTTAGACGTCAGGTGGCACTTTTCGGGG
AAATGTGCGCGGAACCCCTATTTGTTTATTTTTCTAAATACATTCAAATATGTATCCGCTCATGAGACAA
TAACCCTGATAAATGCTTCAATAATATTGAAAAAGGAAGAGTATGAGTATTCAACATTTCCGTGTCGCCC
TTATTCCCTTTTTTGCGGCATTTTGCCTTCCTGTTTTTGCTCACCCAGAAACGCTGGTGAAAGTAAAAGA
TGCTGAAGATCAGTTGGGTGCACGAGTGGGTTACATCGAACTGGATCTCAACAGCGGTAAGATCCTTGAG
AGTTTTCGCCCCGAAGAACGTTTTCCAATGATGAGCACTTTTAAAGTTCTGCTATGTGGCGCGGTATTAT
CCCGTATTGACGCCGGGCAAGAGCAACTCGGTCGCCGCATACACTATTCTCAGAATGACTTGGTTGAGTA
CTCACCAGTCACAGAAAAGCATCTTACGGATGGCATGACAGTAAGAGAATTATGCAGTGCTGCCATAACC
ATGAGTGATAACACTGCGGCCAACTTACTTCTGACAACGATCGGAGGACCGAAGGAGCTAACCGCTTTTT
TGCACAACATGGGGGATCATGTAACTCGCCTTGATCGTTGGGAACCGGAGCTGAATGAAGCCATACCAAA
CGACGAGCGTGACACCACGATGCCTGTAGCAATGGCAACAACGTTGCGCAAACTATTAACTGGCGAACTA
CTTACTCTAGCTTCCCGGCAACAATTAATAGACTGGATGGAGGCGGATAAAGTTGCAGGACCACTTCTGC
GCTCGGCCCTTCCGGCTGGCTGGTTTATTGCTGATAAATCTGGAGCCGGTGAGCGTGGGTCTCGCGGTAT
CATTGCAGCACTGGGGCCAGATGGTAAGCCCTCCCGTATCGTAGTTATCTACACGACGGGGAGTCAGGCA
ACTATGGATGAACGAAATAGACAGATCGCTGAGATAGGTGCCTCACTGATTAAGCATTGGTAACTGTCAG
ACCAAGTTTACTCATATATACTTTAGATTGATTTAAAACTTCATTTTTAATTTAAAAGGATCTAGGTGAA
GATCCTTTTTGATAATCTCATGACCAAAATCCCTTAACGTGAGTTTTCGTTCCACTGAGCGTCAGACCCC
GTAGAAAAGATCAAAGGATCTTCTTGAGATCCTTTTTTTCTGCGCGTAATCTGCTGCTTGCAAACAAAAA
AACCACCGCTACCAGCGGTGGTTTGTTTGCCGGATCAAGAGCTACCAACTCTTTTTCCGAAGGTAACTGG
CTTCAGCAGAGCGCAGATACCAAATACTGTCCTTCTAGTGTAGCCGTAGTTAGGCCACCACTTCAAGAAC
TCTGTAGCACCGCCTACATACCTCGCTCTGCTAATCCTGTTACCAGTGGCTGCTGCCAGTGGCGATAAGT
CGTGTCTTACCGGGTTGGACTCAAGACGATAGTTACCGGATAAGGCGCAGCGGTCGGGCTGAACGGGGGG
TTCGTGCACACAGCCCAGCTTGGAGCGAACGACCTACACCGAACTGAGATACCTACAGCGTGAGCATTGA
GAAAGCGCCACGCTTCCCGAAGGGAGAAAGGCGGACAGGTATCCGGTAAGCGGCAGGGTCGGAACAGGAG
AGCGCACGAGGGAGCTTCCAGGGGGAAACGCCTGGTATCTTTATAGTCCTGTCGGGTTTCGCCACCTCTG
ACTTGAGCGTCGATTTTTGTGATGCTCGTCAGGGGGGCGGAGCCTATGGAAAAACGCCAGCAACGCGGCC
TTTTTACGGTTCCTGGCCTTTTGCTGGCCTTTTGCTCACATGTTCTTTCCTGCGTTATCCCCTGATTCTG
TGGATAACCGTATTACCGCCTTTGAGTGAGCTGATACCGCTCGCCGCAGCCGAACGACCGAGCGCAGCGA
GTCAGTGAGCGAGGAAGCGGAAGAGCGCCCAATACGCAAACCGCCTCTCCCCGCGCGTTGGCCGATTCAT
TAATGCAGGTTAACCTGGCTTATCGAAATTAATACGACTCACTATAGGGAGACCGGCAGATCCGCGGCCG
CATAGGCCACTAGTTAACTATGCGGTATCAGAGCAGATTGTACTGAGAGTGCACCATATCGACTACGTCG
TTAAGGCCGTTTCTGACAGAGTAAAATTCTTGAGGGAACTTTCACCATTATGGGAAATGGTTCAAGAAGG
TATTGACTTAAACTCCATCAAATGGTCAGGTCATTGAGTGTTTTTTATTTGTTGTATTTTTTTTTTTTTA
GAGAAAATCCTCCAATATATAAATTAGGAATCATAGTTTCATGATTTTCTGTTACACCTAACTTTTTGTG
TGGTGCCCTCCTCCTTGTCAATATTAATGTTAAAGTGCAATTCTTTTTCCTTATCACGTTGAGCCATTAG
TATCAATTTGCTTACCTGTATTCCTTTACATCCTCCTTTTTCTCCTTCTTGATAAATGTATGTAGATTGC
GTATATAGTTTCGTCTACCCTATGAACATATTCCATTTTGTAATTTCGTGTCGTTTCTATTATGAATTTC
ATTTATAAAGTTTATGTACAAATATCATAAAAAAAGAGAATCTTTTTAAGCAAGGATTTTCTTAACTTCT
TCGGCGACAGCATCACCGACTTCGGTGGTACTGTTGGAACCACCTAAATCACCAGTTCTGATACCTGCAT
CCAAAACCTTTTTAACTGCATCTTCAATGGCCTTACCTTCTTCAGGCAAGTTCAATGACAATTTCAACAT
CATTGCAGCAGACAAGATAGTGGCGATAGGGTTGACCTTATTCTTTGGCAAATCTGGAGCAGAACCGTGG
CATGGTTCGTACAAACCAAATGCGGTGTTCTTGTCTGGCAAAGAGGCCAAGGACGCAGATGGCAACAAAC
CCAAGGAACCTGGGATAACGGAGGCTTCATCGGAGATGATATCACCAAACATGTTGCTGGTGATTATAAT
ACCATTTAGGTGGGTTGGGTTCTTAACTAGGATCATGGCGGCAGAATCAATCAATTGATGTTGAACCTTC
AATGTAGGGAATTCGTTCTTGATGGTTTCCTCCACAGTTTTTCTCCATAATCTTGAAGAGGCCAAAACAT
TAGCTTTATCCAAGGACCAAATAGGCAATGGTGGCTCATGTTGTAGGGCCATGAAAGCGGCCATTCTTGT
GATTCTTTGCACTTCTGGAACGGTGTATTGTTCACTATCCCAAGCGACACCATCACCATCGTCTTCCTTT
CTCTTACCAAAGTAAATACCTCCCACTAATTCTCTGACAACAACGAAGTCAGTACCTTTAGCAAATTGTG
GCTTGATTGGAGATAAGTCTAAAAGAGAGTCGGATGCAAAGTTACATGGTCTTAAGTTGGCGTACAATTG
AAGTTCTTTACGGATTTTTAGTAAACCTTGTTCAGGTCTAACACTACCGGTACCCCATTTAGGACCACCC
ACAGCACCTAACAAAACGGCATCAGCCTTCTTGGAGGCTTCCAGCGCCTCATCTGGAAGTGGGACACCTG
TAGCATCGATAGCAGCACCACCAATTAAATGATTTTCGAAATCGAACTTGACATTGGAACGAACATCAGA
AATAGCTTTAAGAACCTTAATGGCTTCGGCTGTGATTTCTTGACCAACGTGGTCACCTGGCAAAACGACG
ATCTTCTTAGGGGCAGACATTAGAATGGTATATCCTTGAAATATATATATATATATTGCTGAAATGTAAA
AGGTAAGAAAAGTTAGAAAGTAAGACGATTGCTAACCACCTATTGGAAAAAACAATAGGTCCTTAAATAA
TATTGTCAACTTCAAGTATTGTGATGCAAGCATTTAGTCATGAACGCTTCTCTATTCTATATGAAAAGCC
GGTTCCGGCGCTCTCACCTTTCCTTTTTCTCCCAATTTTTCAGTTGAAAAAGGTATATGCGTCAGGCGAC
CTCTGAAATTAACAAAAAATTTCCAGTCATCGAATTTGATTCTGTGCGATAGCGCCCCTGTGTGTTCTCG
TTATGTTGAGGAAAAAAATAATGGTTGCTAAGAGATTCGAACTCTTGCATCTTACGATACCTGAGTATTC
CCACAGTTAACTGCGGTCAAGATATTTCTTGAATCAGGCGCCTTAGACCGCTCGGCCAAACAACCAATTA
CTTGTTGAGAAATAGAGTATAATTATCCTATAAATATAACGTTTTTGAACACACATGAACAAGGAAGTAC
AGGACAATTGATTTTGAAGAGAATGTGGATTTTGATGTAATTGTTGGGATTCCATTTTTAATAAGGCAAT
AATATTAGGTATGTAGATATACTAGAAGTTCTCCTCGACCGGTCGATATGCGGTGTGAAATACCGCACAG
ATGCGTAAGGAGAAAATACCGCATCAGGGGCGCGCCTTAATTAACCACTAAAGGGAACAAAAGCTGGTAC
CCTATTACTCTTGGCCTCCTCTAGTACACTCTATATTTTTTTATGCCTCGGTAATGATTTTCATTTTTTT
TTTCCACCTAGCGGATGACTCTTTTTTTTTCTTAGCGATTGGCATTATCACATAATGAATTATACATTAT
ATAAAGTAATGTGATTTCTTCGAAGAATATACTAAAAAATGAGCAGGCAAGATAAACGAAGGCAAAGCTC
GAGATGGTGAGCAAGGGCGAGGAGCTGTTCACCGGGGTGGTGCCCATCCTGGTCGAGCTGGACGGCGACG
TAAACGGCCACAAGTTCAGCGTCCGCGGCGAGGGCGAGGGCGATGCCACCAACGGCAAGCTGACCCTGAA
GTTCATCTGCACCACCGGCAAGCTGCCCGTGCCCTGGCCCACCCTCGTGACCACCTTCGGCTACGGCGTG
GCCTGCTTCAGCCGCTACCCCGACCACATGAAGCAGCACGACTTCTTCAAGTCCGCCATGCCCGAAGGCT
ACGTCCAGGAGCGCACCATCTCTTTCAAGGACGACGGTACCTACAAGACCCGCGCCGAGGTGAAGTTCGA
GGGCGACACCCTGGTGAACCGCATCGAGCTGAAGGGCATCGACTTCAAGGAGGACGGCAACATCCTGGGG
CACAAGCTGGAGTACAACTTCAACAGCCACAACGTCTATATCACGGCCGACAAGCAGAAGAACGGCATCA
AGGCTAACTTCAAGATCCGCCACAACGTTGAGGACGGCAGCGTGCAGCTCGCCGACCACTACCAGCAGAA
CACCCCCATCGGCGACGGCCCCGTGCTGCTGCCCGACAACCACTACCTGAGCCATCAGTCCGCCCTGAGC
AAAGACCCCAACGAGAAGCGCGATCACATGGTCCTGCTGGAGTTCGTGACCGCCGCCGGGATTACACATG
GCATGGACGAGCTGTACAAGGGATCCATGAGAGAAGTTATTAGTATTAATGGTATGTTCGATTTGCCCGT
CCAGGCTAGATCTTTTTTTTGTTAGTTCATTTTGGCGTTTCATCTTTCATTACTAACTTCAACGCAAAAT
TTTTTTTTTTTTGATTTCTCTTTACAGTCGGTCAAGCTGGTTGTCAGATTGGTAATGCCTGTTGGGAATT
ATATTCCCTTGAGCACGGTATTAAGCCGGATGGACATCTAGAAGATGGCCTTTCAAAGCCGAAGGGAGGA
GAAGAGGGTTTCTCCACGTTTTTCCATGAAACCGGCTACGGTAAGTTCGTTCCAAGGGCTATTTACGTGG
ATTTAGAGCCCAACGTTATTGACGAAGTCCGTAACGGTCCTTACAAGGACTTGTTCCATCCAGAACAGTT
GATCAGTGGTAAGGAGGACGCGGCTAATAATTATGCAAGAGGCCATTACACCGTTGGTAGAGAAATTTTG
GGCGATGTTCTGGATAGGATTAGAAAACTGGCAGACCAATGTGATGGGTTACAAGGGTTCTTGTTTACCC
ATTCTCTTGGTGGTGGTACTGGTTCCGGTCTAGGGTCCTTACTGTTGGAAGAACTATCCGCTGAATACGG
TAAGAAATCCAAGCTGGAATTTGCCGTATACCCTGCTCCACAAGTGTCTACTTCTGTGGTTGAGCCTTAC
AACACAGTTTTAACTACACATACTACATTGGAACATGCAGATTGTACTTTCATGGTCGATAATGAGGCTA
TTTACGACATGTGCAAAAGAAACTTGGATATCCCAAGACCAAGCTTTGCAAACTTAAACAACCTAATTGC
TCAAGTGGTATCATCTGTTACAGCATCATTGAGATTCGACGGTTCATTAAATGTAGATTTGAACGAATTT
CAAACCAATTTGGTTCCATATCCAAGAATTCATTTCCCCTTAGTTTCATATTCTCCAGTCTTATCCAAAT
CAAAGGCATTCCATGAGTCCAACTCTGTGTCAGAAATTACAAACGCTTGTTTTGAACCTGGTAACCAGAT
GGTCAAGTGTGATCCAAGAGATGGTAAATACATGGCTACTTGTCTGTTATACAGGGGTGATGTGGTAACA
AGAGATGTTCAAAGAGCTGTCGAGCAGGTGAAAAACAAGAAGACCGTCCAATTGGTTGATTGGTGTCCAA
CTGGTTTCAAGATCGGTATTTGCTACGAACCTCCAACTGCCACACCAAACTCACAATTGGCCACTGTGGA
TAGGGCCGTCTGTATGTTGTCAAATACCACATCCATTGCTGAGGCTTGGAAGAGAATCGATAGAAAATTC
GATTTAATGTATGCCAAACGTGCTTTCGTCCACTGGTATGTCGGTGAAGGTATGGAAGAAGGTGAATTCA
CCGAAGCTAGAGAAGATTTGGCTGCTTTAGAAAGAGATTACATCGAAGTGGGTGCCGACTCATACGCTGA
GGAAGAGGAATTTTAAGGTTCACTCTCGCCCCCAACCTCCTTATCCTTTCTATATTTCAAGTATATTGTA
AAAAAAAAAATTCCCCCTACTGTTATATCTCTTTGGTGATATCTTATCTATAATCTACTTATTATATTTC
TCTAATATCTATGTACAAAAAATAAAAAAAAAAACCATTCTCCTTCTCTAACCTGCATTTGATGAAAGCT
TAGTAAGTCTCATCGTAGTTGATGGGCCAAAGACATTTGTACTTGTTTCATCAGATTCTTACATCACCCA
TTTCCATGATTATTTCACGGATTTCATTAGTAATTGCATTTTTGTATCCCTAGTTCCTTTTCTCCCGCCT
TGCCGTCGAATTGAAAAAAAAAATGGAAATGAGGACATCTTCCATTGATATCCAGGACAAAGCAAGAGTA
GAAGTAACTATTAGCAAGGAGAATTCCAAAAATAGTGAACTTCAAGGTAAGCAGATCTATAGTTTCAATA
TCTGATTTTCTGCTTTTCAAAACTTAAAATTCATTAGAAGGTAAAACAAGAACCCGTAAAATTAAAGTTA
CCGATATTATCAGGTTTTTCACCCCATGTCTACTATCCCATTTAGAAAGAACTATGTGTTCAAAAACTGG
GCCGGTCGACCTGCAGCGTACGAAGCTTCAGCTGGCGGCCGCGTTCTATAGTGTCACCTAAATCGTATGT
GTATGATACATAAGGTTATGTATTAATTGTAGCCGCGTTCTAACGACAATATGTCCATATGGTGCACTCT
CAGTACAATCTGCTCTGATGCCGCATAGTTAAGCCAGCCCCGACACCCGCC
Features (pLannotate 1.2.2; 18 found; start..end, strand, type, name):
     88..123     -  CDS            rop (fragment): Rop protein, which maintains plasmids at low copy number; rop
    218..322     +  promoter       AmpR promoter: bla
    323..1183    +  CDS            AmpR: β-lactamase; bla; confers resistance to ampicillin, carbenicillin, and related antibiotics
   1354..1942    +  rep_origin     ori: high-copy-number ColE1/pMB1/pBR322/pUC origin of replication
   2125..2178    +  CDS            lacI (fragment): lac repressor; lacI; The lac repressor binds to the lac operator to inhibit transcription in E. coli. This inhibition can be relieved by adding lactose or isopropyl-β-D-thiogalactopyranoside (IPTG).
   2200..2218    +  promoter       T7 promoter: promoter for bacteriophage T7 RNA polymerase
   2254..2299    +  misc_feature   bom (fragment): basis of mobility region from pBR322
   2298..2414    +  CDS            NFS1 (fragment): NFS1_YEAST - Also known as SPL1 From Saccharomyces cerevisiae (strain ATCC 204508 / S288c) (Baker's yeast).
   2779..3870    -  CDS            LEU2: LEU3_YEAST - Experimental evidence at protein level: Swiss-Prot protein existence level 1. Catalyzes the oxidation of 3-carboxy-2-hydroxy-4- methylpentanoate (3-isopropylmalate) to 3-carboxy-4-methyl-2- oxopentanoate. The product decarboxylates to 4-methyl-2 oxopentanoate. From Saccharomyces cerevisiae (strain ATCC 204508 / S288c) (Baker's yeast).
   3871..4278    -  promoter       LEU2 promoter: S. cerevisiae LEU2
   4418..4495    -  CDS            YO192_YEAST (fragment): Experimental evidence at protein level: Swiss-Prot protein existence level 1. From Saccharomyces cerevisiae (strain ATCC 204508 / S288c) (Baker's yeast).
   4526..4578    +  misc_feature   bom (fragment): basis of mobility region from pBR322
   4641..4827    +  promoter       HIS3 promoter: S. cerevisiae HIS3
   4834..5550    +  CDS            Clover: Clover is a basic (constitutively fluorescent) green/yellow fluorescent protein published in 2012, derived from Aequorea victoria. It is reported to be a rapidly-maturing weak dimer with high acid sensitivity.
   5697..7013    +  CDS            TUB1: TBA1_YEAST - Experimental evidence at protein level: Swiss-Prot protein existence level 1. Tubulin is the major constituent of microtubules. It binds two moles of GTP, one at an exchangeable site on the beta chain and one at a non-exchangeable site on the alpha chain. From Saccharomyces cerevisiae (strain ATCC 204508 / S288c) (Baker's yeast).
   7586..7651    +  CDS            ALO1 (fragment): ALO_YEAST - Experimental evidence at protein level: Swiss-Prot protein existence level 1. Can oxidize L-gulono-1,4-lactone as well as D-arabinono-1,4- lactone and L-galactono-1,4-lactone. From Saccharomyces cerevisiae (strain ATCC 204508 / S288c) (Baker's yeast).
   7675..7693    -  promoter       SP6 promoter: promoter for bacteriophage SP6 RNA polymerase
   7756..7807    -  misc_feature   bom (fragment): basis of mobility region from pBR322
