[The description below was written by a language model from this plasmid's Addgene catalogue record and pLannotate feature annotations shown in this document.]
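Description:
pHIS3p:CloverGFP-Tub1+3'UTR::LEU2 is a yeast expression plasmid built on the pFA6a backbone for fluorescently labelling microtubules in Saccharomyces cerevisiae. In E. coli it is maintained as a high-copy plasmid through a ColE1/pUC-type origin and selected with ampicillin via the β-lactamase gene and its own promoter. For yeast, it carries the S. cerevisiae LEU2 gene with its native promoter, which complements leucine auxotrophy. The feature table shows no yeast replication origin (neither 2μ nor CEN/ARS), which is consistent with an integrating design, and the "::LEU2" in the name may reflect the marker or targeting locus, although the record does not spell out the integration strategy.

The payload is an N-terminal fusion of Clover, a bright, rapidly maturing green/yellow fluorescent protein derived from Aequorea victoria GFP, to TUB1, the budding yeast α-tubulin that is a core subunit of microtubules. Expression is driven by the yeast HIS3 promoter. The TUB1 coding region is followed by a long stretch of downstream sequence corresponding to the native TUB1 3'UTR named in the construct title; the short ALO1 fragment annotated there probably comes from adjacent genomic sequence, as may the NFS1 fragment beside LEU2. The cassette was cloned between XhoI and SalI sites, both retained, and the yeast sequences as a whole are flanked by T7 and SP6 promoters that serve as sequencing primer sites. Small rop, lacI and bom fragments are backbone remnants. The plasmid belongs to a set of improved tools for fluorescent tagging of microtubules, used for live-cell imaging of spindle and cytoplasmic microtubule dynamics in yeast.
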