Addgene plasmid #50642: pHIS3p:CloverGFP-Tub1+3'UTR::LEU2
Depositing lab: Wei-Lih Lee. Depositing organization: University of Massachusetts, Amherst. Publication: Improved Plasmids for Fluorescent Protein Tagging of Microtubules in Saccharomyces cerevisiae. Markus SM, Omer S, Baranowski K, Lee WL. Traffic. 2015 Jul;16(7):773-86. doi: 10.1111/tra.12276. Epub 2015 Apr 28. PubMed 25711127.
Backbone
  Vector backbone: pFA6a
  Vector type: Yeast Expression
  Selectable markers: LEU2
Growth in bacteria
  Bacterial resistance: Ampicillin, 100 μg/mL
  Growth temperature: 37°C
  Growth strain: DH5alpha
  Copy number: High Copy
Gene/Insert
  Gene/Insert name: CloverGFP-Tub1 (alt name: CloverGFP-a-tubulin)
  Species: S. cerevisiae (budding yeast)
  Insert size (bp): 2183
  Promoter: HIS3p
  Tag / fusion protein: CloverGFP (N terminal on insert)
  Cloning method: Restriction Enzyme; 5′ cloning site XhoI (not destroyed); 3′ cloning site SalI (not destroyed)
  Sequencing primers: 5′ T7; 3′ SP6
Terms and licenses: Academic/Nonprofit Terms; Industry Terms: Not Available to Industry
How to cite: pHIS3p:CloverGFP-Tub1+3'UTR::LEU2 was a gift from Wei-Lih Lee (Addgene plasmid # 50642 ; http://n2t.net/addgene:50642 ; RRID:Addgene_50642)
