>Addgene plasmid #50642 | pHIS3p:CloverGFP-Tub1+3'UTR::LEU2 | addgene partial sequence | sequence record 76868 | GFPGenotRW
ACTTCACCTCGGCGCGGGTCTTGTAGGTACCGTCGTCCTTGAAAGAGATGGTGCGCTCCTGGACGTAGCC
TTCGGGCATGGCGGACTTGAAGAAGTCGTGCTGCTTCATGTGGTCGGGGTAGCGGCTGAAGCAGGCCACG
CCGTAGCCGAAGGTGGTCACGAGGGTGGGCCAGGGCACGGGCAGCTTGCCGGTGGTGCAGATGAACTTCA
GGGTCAGCTTGCCGTTGGTGGCATCGCCCTCGCCCTCGCCGCGGACGCTGAACTTGTGGCCGTTTACGTC
GCCGTCCAGCTCGACCAGGATGGGCACCACCCCGGTGAACAGCTCCTCGCCCTTGCTCACCATCTCGAGC
TTTGCCTTCGTTTATCTTGCCTGCTCATTTTTTAGTATATTCTTCGAAGAAATCACATTACTTTATATAA
TGTATAATTCATTATGTGATAATGCCAATCGCTAAGAAAAAAAAAGAGTCATCCGCTAGGTGGAAAAAAA
AAATGAAAATCATTACCGAGGCATAAAAAAATATAGAGTGTACTAGAGGAGGCCAAGAGTAATAGGGTAC
CAGCTTTTGTTCCCTTTAGTGGTTAATTAAGGCGCGCCCCTGATGCGGTATTTTCTCCTTACGCATCTGT
GCGGTATTTCACACCGCATATCGACCGGTCGAGGAGAACTTCTAGTATATCTACATACCTAATATTATTG
CCTTATTAAAAATGGAATCCCAACAATTACATCAAAATCCACATTCTCTTCAAAATCAATTGTCCTGTAC
TTCCTTGTTCATGTGTGTTCAAAAACGTTATATTTATAGGATAATTATACTCTATTTCTCAACAAGTAAT
TGGTTGTTTGGCCGAGCGGTCTAAGGCGCCTGATTCAAGAAATATCTTGACCGCAGTTAACTGTGGGAAT
ACTCAGGTATCGTAAGATGCAAGAGTTCGAATCTCTTA
