>Addgene plasmid #50642 | pHIS3p:CloverGFP-Tub1+3'UTR::LEU2 | addgene partial sequence | sequence record 77803 | EGFP_C
CATGGACGAGCTGTACAAGGGATCCATGAGAGAAGTTATTAGTATTAATGGTATGTTCGATTTGCCCGTC
CAGGCTAGATCTTTTTTTTGTTAGTTCATTTTGGCGTTTCATCTTTCATTACTAACTTCAACGCAAAATT
TTTTTTTTTTTGATTTCTCTTTACAGTCGGTCAAGCTGGTTGTCAGATTGGTAATGCCTGTTGGGAATTA
TATTCCCTTGAGCACGGTATTAAGCCGGATGGACATCTAGAAGATGGCCTTTCAAAGCCGAAGGGAGGAG
AAGAGGGTTTCTCCACGTTTTTCCATGAAACCGGCTACGGTAAGTTCGTTCCAAGGGCTATTTACGTGGA
TTTAGAGCCCAACGTTATTGACGAAGTCCGTAACGGTCCTTACAAGGACTTGTTCCATCCAGAACAGTTG
ATCAGTGGTAAGGAGGACGCGGCTAATAATTATGCAAGAGGCCATTACACCGTTGGTAGAGAAATTTTGG
GCGATGTTCTGGATAGGATTAGAAAACTGGCAGACCAATGTGATGGGTTACAAGGGTTCTTGTTTACCCA
TTCTCTTGGTGGTGGTACTGGTTCCGGTCTAGGGTCCTTACTGTTGGAAGAACTATCCGCTGAATACGGT
AAGAAATCCAAGCTGGAATTTGCCGTATACCCTGCTCCACAAGTGTCTACTTCTGTGGTTGAGCCTTACA
ACACAGTTTTAACTACACATACTACATTGGAACATGCAGATTGTACTTTCATGGTCGATAATGAGGCTAT
TTACGACATGTGCAAAAGAAACTTGGATATCCCAAGACCAAGCTTTGCAAACTTAAACAACCTAATTGCT
CAAGTGGTATCATCTGTTACAGCATCATTGAGATTCGACGGTTCATTAAATGTAGATTTGAACGAATTTC
AAACCAATTTGG
