>Addgene plasmid #50642 | pHIS3p:CloverGFP-Tub1+3'UTR::LEU2 | addgene partial sequence | sequence record 78061 | T7 5'-TAATACGACTCACTATAGGG-3'
ACTAGTTAACTATGCGGTATCAGAGCAGATTGTACTGAGAGTGCACCATATCGACTACGTCGTTAAGGCC
GTTTCTGACAGAGTAAAATTCTTGAGGGAACTTTCACCATTATGGGAAATGGTTCAAGAAGGTATTGACT
TAAACTCCATCAAATGGTCAGGTCATTGAGTGTTTTTTATTTGTTGTATTTTTTTTTTTTTAGAGAAAAT
CCTCCAATATATAAATTAGGAATCATAGTTTCATGATTTTCTGTTACACCTAACTTTTTGTGTGGTGCCC
TCCTCCTTGTCAATATTAATGTTAAAGTGCAATTCTTTTTCCTTATCACGTTGAGCCATTAGTATCAATT
TGCTTACCTGTATTCCTTTACATCCTCCTTTTTCTCCTTCTTGATAAATGTATGTAGATTGCGTATATAG
TTTCGTCTACCCTATGAACATATTCCATTTTGTAATTTCGTGTCGTTTCTATTATGAATTTCATTTATAA
AGTTTATGTACAAATATCATAAAAAAAGAGAATCTTTTTAAGCAAGGATTTTCTTAACTTCTTCGGCGAC
AGCATCACCGACTTCGGTGGTACTGTTGGAACCACCTAAATCACCAGTTCTGATACCTGCATCCAAAACC
TTTTTAACTGCATCTTCAATGGCCTTACCTTCTTCAGGCAAGTTCAATGACAATTTCAACATCATTGCAG
CAGACAAGATAGTGGCGATAGGGTTGACCTTATTCTTTGGCAAATCTGGAGCAGAACCGTGGCATGGTTC
GTACAAACCAAATGCGGTGTTCTTGTCTGGCAAAGAGGCCAAGGACGCAGATGGCAACAAACCCAAGGAA
CCTGGGATAACGGAGGCTTCATCGGA
