>Addgene plasmid #50642 | pHIS3p:CloverGFP-Tub1+3'UTR::LEU2 | addgene partial sequence | sequence record 78062 | Sp6
ACGCTGCAGGTCGACCGGCCCAGTTTTTGAACACATAGTTCTTTCTAAATGGGATAGTAGACATGGGGTG
AAAAACCTGATAATATCGGTAACTTTAATTTTACGGGTTCTTGTTTTACCTTCTAATGAATTTTAAGTTT
TGAAAAGCAGAAAATCAGATATTGAAACTATAGATCTGCTTACCTTGAAGTTCACTATTTTTGGAATTCT
CCTTGCTAATAGTTACTTCTACTCTTGCTTTGTCCTGGATATCAATGGAAGATGTCCTCATTTCCATTTT
TTTTTTCAATTCGACGGCAAGGCGGGAGAAAAGGAACTAGGGATACAAAAATGCAATTACTAATGAAATC
CGTGAAATAATCATGGAAATGGGTGATGTAAGAATCTGATGAAACAAGTACAAATGTCTTTGGCCCATCA
ACTACGATGAGACTTACTAAGCTTTCATCAAATGCAGGTTAGAGAAGGAGAATGGTTTTTTTTTTTATTT
TTTGTACATAGATATTAGAGAAATATAATAAGTAGATTATAGATAAGATATCACCAAAGAGATATAACAG
TAGGGGGAATTTTTTTTTTTACAATATACTTGAAATATAGAAAGGATAAGGAGGTTGGGGGCGAGAGTGA
ACCTTAAAATTCCTCTTCCTCAGCGTATGAGTCGGCACCCACTTCGATGTAATCTCTTTCTAAAGCAGCC
AAATCTTCTCTAGCTTCGGTGAATTCACCTTCTTCCATACCTTCACCGACATACCAGTGGACGAAAGCAC
GTTTGGCATACATTAAATCGAATTTTCTATCGATTCTCTTCCAAGCCTCAGCAATGGATGTGGTATTTGA
CAACATACAGACGGCCCTATCCACAGTGGCCAATTGTGAGTTTGGTG
